Addgene plasmid #177185: pDAS12395_PEAR-GFP_2.0-preedited
Purpose: PEAR-GFP3 control plasmid with split EGFP and intact 5' splice site
Depositing lab: Ervin Welker. Publication: PEAR, a flexible fluorescent reporter for the identification and enrichment of successfully prime edited cells. Simon DA, Talas A, Kulcsar PI, Biczok Z, Krausz SL, Varady G, Welker E. Elife. 2022 Feb 23;11. pii: 69504. doi: 10.7554/eLife.69504. PubMed 35196219.
Backbone
  Vector backbone: pEGFP-C1
  Vector type: Mammalian Expression, CRISPR
  Selectable markers: Neomycin (select with G418)
Growth in bacteria
  Bacterial resistance: Kanamycin, 50 μg/mL
  Growth temperature: 37°C
  Growth strain: DH5alpha
  Copy number: High Copy
Gene/Insert
  Gene/Insert name: EGFP split with an intron between amino acids 95-96
  Species: Synthetic
  Promoter: CMV
  Cloning method: Unknown
  Sequencing primers: 5′ ATGGTGAGCAAGGGCGAGG
Terms and licenses: Academic/Nonprofit Terms; Industry Terms: Not Available to Industry
Depositor comments: Read the preprint at bioRxiv: https://www.biorxiv.org/content/10.1101/2021.04.26.441486v1.
How to cite: pDAS12395_PEAR-GFP_2.0-preedited was a gift from Ervin Welker (Addgene plasmid # 177185 ; http://n2t.net/addgene:177185 ; RRID:Addgene_177185)
