[The description below was written by a language model from this plasmid's Addgene catalogue record and pLannotate feature annotations shown in this document.]
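Description:
pDAS12395_PEAR-GFP_2.0-preedited is a mammalian expression plasmid built on the pEGFP-C1 backbone. It serves as a control for the PEAR (prime editor activity reporter) fluorescent reporter system. It is propagated in E. coli from a high-copy ColE1/pUC-type origin and also carries an f1 phage origin. A single Tn5 NeoR/KanR gene is driven by tandem bacterial (AmpR) and SV40 early promoters and terminated by an HSV TK polyadenylation signal. This gene gives kanamycin resistance in bacteria and G418 selection in mammalian cells.

The payload is a synthetic EGFP coding sequence split by an intron between amino acids 95 and 96, expressed from the CMV immediate early enhancer and promoter. The feature table shows this as two EGFP fragments, of about 285 and 436 nt, separated by roughly 800 nt of largely unannotated sequence that presumably corresponds to the intron. The record does not state where the intron comes from. The short "VN155" hit just after the first fragment, like the "ble", large T antigen and bGH fragments elsewhere, is most likely an annotation artefact or backbone remnant, not a functional part. The residual pEGFP-C1 multiple cloning site and an SV40 poly(A) signal follow the second EGFP fragment.

In PEAR reporters, fluorescence depends on removal of the intron by splicing, so a plasmid with a disrupted splice site stays dark until prime editing repairs that site. This "preedited" version already has an intact 5' splice site, so the transcript should be spliced and produce functional EGFP without any editing. The recorded purpose lists it as the control plasmid for PEAR-GFP3, whereas the plasmid name reads PEAR-GFP_2.0. It would typically be used as a positive control showing the signal expected from a fully edited reporter.
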