Features (pLannotate 1.2.2; 16 found; start..end, strand, type, name):
     61..364     +  enhancer       CMV enhancer: human cytomegalovirus immediate early enhancer
    365..568     +  promoter       CMV promoter: human cytomegalovirus (CMV) immediate early promoter
    613..897     +  CDS            EGFP (fragment): EGFP is a basic (constitutively fluorescent) green fluorescent protein published in 1996, derived from Aequorea victoria. It is reported to be a rapidly-maturing weak dimer with moderate acid sensitivity.
    904..926     -  CDS            VN155(I152L) (fragment): improved N-terminal fragment of mVenus for use in bimolecular fluorescence complementation (BiFC) (Kodama and Hu, 2010)
   1692..2127    +  CDS            EGFP (fragment): the original enhanced GFP (Yang et al., 1996) mammalian codon-optimized
   2127..2192    +  misc_feature   MCS: multiple cloning site
   2209..2293    +  CDS            large T antigen (fragment): large T antigen from SV40 (simian virus 40)
   2316..2437    +  polyA_signal   SV40 poly(A) signal: SV40 polyadenylation signal
   2471..2899    -  rep_origin     f1 ori (sequence partly withheld): f1 bacteriophage origin of replication; arrow indicates direction of (+) strand synthesis
   2926..3030    +  promoter       AmpR promoter: bla
   3032..3389    +  promoter       SV40 promoter: SV40 enhancer and early promoter
   3424..4218    +  CDS            NeoR/KanR: aminoglycoside phosphotransferase from Tn5; aph(3')-II (or nptII); confers resistance to neomycin, kanamycin, and G418 (Geneticin®)
   4239..4391    +  CDS            ble (fragment): BLE_KLEPN - Experimental evidence at protein level: Swiss-Prot protein existence level 1. Binding protein with a strong affinity to the bleomycin family of antibiotics. Binds to CL990; an antimitotic-antibiotic compound. From Klebsiella pneumoniae.
   4450..4497    +  polyA_signal   HSV TK poly(A) signal: herpes simplex virus thymidine kinase polyadenylation signal (Cole and Stacy, 1985)
   4588..4604    -  polyA_signal   bGH poly(A) signal (fragment): bovine growth hormone polyadenylation signal
   4826..5414    +  rep_origin     ori: high-copy-number ColE1/pMB1/pBR322/pUC origin of replication
>Addgene plasmid #177185 | pDAS12395_PEAR-GFP_2.0-preedited | addgene full sequence | sequence record 348474 | Addgene NGS Result
TAGTTATTAATAGTAATCAATTACGGGGTCATTAGTTCATAGCCCATATATGGAGTTCCGCGTTACATAA
CTTACGGTAAATGGCCCGCCTGGCTGACCGCCCAACGACCCCCGCCCATTGACGTCAATAATGACGTATG
TTCCCATAGTAACGCCAATAGGGACTTTCCATTGACGTCAATGGGTGGAGTATTTACGGTAAACTGCCCA
CTTGGCAGTACATCAAGTGTATCATATGCCAAGTACGCCCCCTATTGACGTCAATGACGGTAAATGGCCC
GCCTGGCATTATGCCCAGTACATGACCTTATGGGACTTTCCTACTTGGCAGTACATCTACGTATTAGTCA
TCGCTATTACCATGGTGATGCGGTTTTGGCAGTACATCAATGGGCGTGGATAGCGGTTTGACTCACGGGG
ATTTCCAAGTCTCCACCCCATTGACGTCAATGGGAGTTTGTTTTGGCACCAAAATCAACGGGACTTTCCA
AAATGTCGTAACAACTCCGCCCCATTGACGCAAATGGGCGGTAGGCGTGTACGGTGGGAGGTCTATATAA
GCAGAGCTGGTTTAGTGAACCGTCAGATCCGCTAGCGCTACCGGTCGCCACCATGGTGAGCAAGGGCGAG
GAGCTGTTCACCGGGGTGGTGCCCATCCTGGTCGAACTCGATGGAGATGTGAACGGCCACAAGTTCAGCG
TGTCCGGCGAGGGCGAGGGCGATGCCACCTACGGCAAGCTGACCCTGAAGTTCATCTGCACCACCGGCAA
GCTGCCCGTGCCCTGGCCCACCCTCGTGACCACCCTGACCTACGGCGTGCAGTGCTTCAGCCGCTACCCC
GACCACATGAAGCAGCACGACTTCTTCAAGTCCGCCATGCCCGAAGGCTACGTGCAGGTAAGTCCGTTTA
CGTCGCCGTCCAGCTCATTTTTTAGTTAAAATATGGGAAAGTTTAAAAGAAGGAATGATGAATAAACTAT
ACAACCACTTTAAATATGTGTTGGTCCCCTTTAAGTCAGCAAGCAGATATATCAGATATGGCAGCTAACT
TAAGGAGTCCCCGTGGATACTGGATGAATAGCCCCCAATTCCACCAATGCAAGAACCAACAGTCTATTTG
GTCTTGATTAGGACAGTAAACTTCCTGCACACCATAGTCTGTGCACTAAACAGGAGTAAAACACCCTTAA
GGCATCTCTTACATTGGCTGCATTAAAGTGTGTCACTTAATGACATCCGTGATATCAGGGATAGTTTGAC
ATTGGACATACAGTTCTCTCTCAGTGATTGTCACCTGCTTATATAGTACGAGGACCCATATGTGGTCAAT
CACTTTCTTGTTGCCACTCCATGCCAGGGAAGACATAGTTACAATGAGTTATAATTATAAAAGCTCAGCC
TTGCATGAGGATATAAAATACATTTGCCATACCTCTACATATGCCTTAGTTGCTTTTAAGCTTTGTTTGG
AATTGCAAAGGCCAACTTCCTAAACACAGTTTCAAAGTATTCTTTTGTCACACCTTTCCACTGGATACTT
GTATTGTCTGCAGGAAGAGGCCACCCTGCCTATGCTTCTCCTTAGGGCCTCGTTCTGCAGAGTCAGCATA
AACTCCCAGTCTGCTCAACCAATTCTGTCTGATTAGGGCCATATCTCCTTACCATGAGTTGATTTTTGTT
TCTTTTTTGAGCAGGAGCGCACCATCTTCTTCAAGGACGACGGCAACTACAAGACCCGCGCCGAGGTGAA
GTTCGAGGGCGACACCCTGGTGAACCGCATCGAGCTGAAGGGCATCGACTTCAAGGAGGACGGCAACATC
CTGGGGCACAAGCTGGAGTACAACTACAACAGCCACAACGTCTATATCATGGCCGACAAGCAGAAGAACG
GCATCAAGGTGAACTTCAAGATCCGCCACAACATCGAGGACGGCAGCGTGCAGCTCGCCGACCACTACCA
GCAGAACACCCCCATCGGCGACGGCCCCGTGCTGCTGCCCGACAACCACTACCTGAGCACCCAGTCCGCC
CTGAGCAAAGACCCCAACGAGAAGCGCGATCACATGGTCCTGCTGGAGTTCGTGACCGCCGCCGGGATCA
CTCTCGGCATGGACGAGCTGTACAAGTCCGGACTCAGATCTCGAGCTCAAGCTTCGAATTCTGCAGTCGA
CGGTACCGCGGGCCCGGGATCCACCGGATCTAGATAACTGATCATAATCAGCCATACCACATTTGTAGAG
GTTTTACTTGCTTTAAAAAACCTCCCACACCTCCCCCTGAACCTGAAACATAAAATGAATGCAATTGTTG
TTGTTAACTTGTTTATTGCAGCTTATAATGGTTACAAATAAAGCAATAGCATCACAAATTTCACAAATAA
AGCATTTTTTTCACTGCATTCTAGTTGTGGTTTGTCCAAACTCATCAATGTATCTTAACGCGTAAATTGT
AAGCGTTAATATTTTGTTAAAATTCGCGTTAAATTTTTGTTAAATCAGCTCATTTTTTAACCAATAGGCC
GAAATCGGCAAAATCCCTTATAAATCAAAAGAATAGACCGAGATAGGGT
[37 nt withheld, positions 2570-2606]
AAAGAACGTGGACTCCAACGTCAAAGG
[49 nt withheld, positions 2634-2682]
T
[91 nt withheld, positions 2684-2774]
G
[124 nt withheld, positions 2776-2899]
CAGGTGGCACTTTTCGGGGAAATGTGCGCGGAACCCCTATTTGTTTATTTTTCTAAATACATTCAAATAT
GTATCCGCTCATGAGACAATAACCCTGATAAATGCTTCAATAATATTGAAAAAGGAAGAGTCCTGAGGCG
GAAAGAACCAGCTGTGGAATGTGTGTCAGTTAGGGTGTGGAAAGTCCCCAGGCTCCCCAGCAGGCAGAAG
TATGCAAAGCATGCATCTCAATTAGTCAGCAACCAGGTGTGGAAAGTCCCCAGGCTCCCCAGCAGGCAGA
AGTATGCAAAGCATGCATCTCAATTAGTCAGCAACCATAGTCCCGCCCCTAACTCCGCCCATCCCGCCCC
TAACTCCGCCCAGTTCCGCCCATTCTCCGCCCCATGGCTGACTAATTTTTTTTATTTATGCAGAGGCCGA
GGCCGCCTCGGCCTCTGAGCTATTCCAGAAGTAGTGAGGAGGCTTTTTTGGAGGCCTAGGCTTTTGCAAA
GATCGATCAAGAGACAGGATGAGGATCGTTTCGCATGATTGAACAAGATGGATTGCACGCAGGTTCTCCG
GCCGCTTGGGTGGAGAGGCTATTCGGCTATGACTGGGCACAACAGACAATCGGCTGCTCTGATGCCGCCG
TGTTCCGGCTGTCAGCGCAGGGGCGCCCGGTTCTTTTTGTCAAGACCGACCTGTCCGGTGCCCTGAATGA
ACTGCAAGACGAGGCAGCGCGGCTATCGTGGCTGGCCACGACGGGCGTTCCTTGCGCAGCTGTGCTCGAC
GTTGTCACTGAAGCGGGAAGGGACTGGCTGCTATTGGGCGAAGTGCCGGGGCAGGATCTCCTGTCATCTC
ACCTTGCTCCTGCCGAGAAAGTATCCATCATGGCTGATGCAATGCGGCGGCTGCATACGCTTGATCCGGC
TACCTGCCCATTCGACCACCAAGCGAAACATCGCATCGAGCGAGCACGTACTCGGATGGAAGCCGGTCTT
GTCGATCAGGATGATCTGGACGAAGAGCATCAGGGGCTCGCGCCAGCCGAACTGTTCGCCAGGCTCAAGG
CGAGCATGCCCGACGGCGAGGATCTCGTCGTGACCCATGGCGATGCCTGCTTGCCGAATATCATGGTGGA
AAATGGCCGCTTTTCTGGATTCATCGACTGTGGCCGGCTGGGTGTGGCGGACCGCTATCAGGACATAGCG
TTGGCTACCCGTGATATTGCTGAAGAGCTTGGCGGCGAATGGGCTGACCGCTTCCTCGTGCTTTACGGTA
TCGCCGCTCCCGATTCGCAGCGCATCGCCTTCTATCGCCTTCTTGACGAGTTCTTCTGAGCGGGACTCTG
GGGTTCGAAATGACCGACCAAGCGACGCCCAACCTGCCATCACGAGATTTCGATTCCACCGCCGCCTTCT
ATGAAAGGTTGGGCTTCGGAATCGTTTTCCGGGACGCCGGCTGGATGATCCTCCAGCGCGGGGATCTCAT
GCTGGAGTTCTTCGCCCACCCTAGGGGGAGGCTAACTGAAACACGGAAGGAGACAATACCGGAAGGAACC
CGCGCTATGACGGCAATAAAAAGACAGAATAAAACGCACGGTGTTGGGTCGTTTGTTCATAAACGCGGGG
TTCGGTCCCAGGGCTGGCACTCTGTCGATACCCCACCGAGACCCCATTGGGGCCAATACGCCCGCGTTTC
TTCCTTTTCCCCACCCCACCCCCCAAGTTCGGGTGAAGGCCCAGGGCTCGCAGCCAACGTCGGGGCGGCA
GGCCCTGCCATAGCCTCAGGTTACTCATATATACTTTAGATTGATTTAAAACTTCATTTTTAATTTAAAA
GGATCTAGGTGAAGATCCTTTTTGATAATCTCATGACCAAAATCCCTTAACGTGAGTTTTCGTTCCACTG
AGCGTCAGACCCCGTAGAAAAGATCAAAGGATCTTCTTGAGATCCTTTTTTTCTGCGCGTAATCTGCTGC
TTGCAAACAAAAAAACCACCGCTACCAGCGGTGGTTTGTTTGCCGGATCAAGAGCTACCAACTCTTTTTC
CGAAGGTAACTGGCTTCAGCAGAGCGCAGATACCAAATACTGTTCTTCTAGTGTAGCCGTAGTTAGGCCA
CCACTTCAAGAACTCTGTAGCACCGCCTACATACCTCGCTCTGCTAATCCTGTTACCAGTGGCTGCTGCC
AGTGGCGATAAGTCGTGTCTTACCGGGTTGGACTCAAGACGATAGTTACCGGATAAGGCGCAGCGGTCGG
GCTGAACGGGGGGTTCGTGCACACAGCCCAGCTTGGAGCGAACGACCTACACCGAACTGAGATACCTACA
GCGTGAGCTATGAGAAAGCGCCACGCTTCCCGAAGGGAGAAAGGCGGACAGGTATCCGGTAAGCGGCAGG
GTCGGAACAGGAGAGCGCACGAGGGAGCTTCCAGGGGGAAACGCCTGGTATCTTTATAGTCCTGTCGGGT
TTCGCCACCTCTGACTTGAGCGTCGATTTTTGTGATGCTCGTCAGGGGGGCGGAGCCTATGGAAAAACGC
CAGCAACGCGGCCTTTTTACGGTTCCTGGCCTTTTGCTGGCCTTTTGCTCACATGTTCTTTCCTGCGTTA
TCCCCTGATTCTGTGGATAACCGTATTACCGCCATGCAT
